>Addgene plasmid #29303 | pEMS1148 | addgene partial sequence | sequence record 37136 | EGFP-N 5'-CGTCGCCGTCCAGCTCGACCAG-3'
TGGTGGCGGCGAAGTTCCTATACCTTTTGAAGAATAGGAACTTCGGCGCGCCAGACTCCCAGTAGCGGCG
GCTGCGGCGGCGATCTAGAGGGCAGGCAGGGGCCAGGGGCCGGGCACCCGGCCGGAGTGGGGGCCGCCCC
CCTGCTCCCGGGCCGCCTCTCCGCTCGGGCGCTCCTGGACTCTCGGAGGGAGTGAGCCTCACCGCGTACT
GCCACCCCCAGCCGGCGCCCATTCACTTTATGGCAGACCAGGGCGCCCCCAGCCCGCCGCGGCGAGCCGC
GCGCGTCAGGCCCCGCCCCTTTCCAGCTGCCCTGCTGGGGCTCCGCCCTTTCCAGCTGTGGATCTCCAGG
CCCCGCCTTTGAGGGAGGGGTCTGGCCGGCGAGACGCCAAGAACCCCGCCCTCTGGCCAATCAGAAGCGC
TCTTCAGCAACTCGGCCGCGCCCCTCCCCACGTGGCAGAGACCGCGCTCCGGCTAGGACGCTTANGCAGA
GCCAAGTGGGCGAGANTAGAGTGGTCCCGGTAGCCACGGGTAAAAGGGATCGGCTGGCAGCGAAGTGGGT
TGGGCCGCTACCCCGAGGAAAGTGGATCGGCGCCAGGTGGGAAGGCGCACGGGGCCGCCGGGTCTCAGCG
CTCA
