>Addgene plasmid #29303 | pEMS1148 | addgene partial sequence | sequence record 41171 | pEMS1307-fwd 5'-ccgcacgtctaagaaaccat-3'
AAATAGGCGTATCACGAGGCCCTTTCGTCTTCAAGAATTAATTCCGATCATATTCAATAACCCTTAATGA
ATTCGAGCTCCTAGGCCGGCCCGATTGTGGGCTCTCACTATGTCCCTGGTCTACCTCTCTGGCTTCAGGA
CTTAAGTGGGTCCACATGACAGCTGACTTATTGCCATGGGGTTGTGTCTCTTGGAAACCATGGCCTCCCC
ACTGTGGCCTCCCTGGCCTGGGATCTGCTCTCCACCTTCATATGTCCTGGATATTTCATTCTTGCTGCAG
TCCATGACCAGGCTTCCTGTAATTCCAGCCTGTACTACAGAATCAGAGCATACCTGTAGGCCCTCTGTAC
TCCCTGGGCCTGGGATTGCCACCCTGATACCAGTGGGACTGGGCCACACATCCCTCACATCCCTAGCAGG
GTGTGGCAAAAAGTCTAGGGGTGGGGCCGGCAGCCCCCTTCCAGAGCTGGACTCACCATCACTGTTATCT
TCTGACTCTCTCTGTCCCTGCCTGGGCATTTCTTACTAGCATCAACCAATCCTGCGGCTTCCAGACCTAC
TGCTTGTTCTTCCCTATCCACTGAGTGAGGCGAAGTCCCTGGCCTCAGTCCCAACTCCCTAGCTTCCTGA
CCTCCAGCAGTTTGGGGGAGCTTAATCTTCAGCCAGCCTGTCTCCAGCTCAGACAACAGCTTGGCGCCCC
CAGCCTTTGCCTGACCAGCCCACCCGGACGTGAGTCGGCTAGAGGTCTATGCCCCCACCCTTCCATCTCT
CTATTGCCTGCCTGGCTTTACTGTTCTTTCCTTCTCTCTTCAGTTTCACGGTCAGGTCCCTTCTCAGCTG
TGGCTCCTCTCTCTGCTGTTACTAGCCCATGCAAG
