[The description below was written by a language model from this plasmid's Addgene catalogue record.]
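Description:
pEMS1148 is a Pleiades Promoter Project plasmid built on the large pEMS1302 backbone (about 17.5 kb without insert). It carries Ple162, a roughly 3.6 kb human MiniPromoter assembled from regulatory sequence of PITX3 (pituitary homeobox 3). The MiniPromoter was inserted by restriction cloning between FseI and AscI sites, although the record does not say whether these sites survived cloning. The plasmid is maintained in E. coli as a high-copy construct under ampicillin selection. No feature table is provided, so the origin of replication and the other elements that make up the large backbone, including any sequences for genomic targeting or mammalian selection, are not stated here.

Ple162 is a promoter element rather than a coding sequence, so the "tag" listed on the backbone is in practice the reporter it drives: an EGFP-Cre fusion carrying a nuclear localization signal, positioned downstream of the MiniPromoter. In this arrangement, cells in which the PITX3-derived regulatory sequence is active produce a nuclear protein that is both fluorescent and recombinase-active. Expression can therefore be read directly through EGFP, or indirectly through Cre-mediated recombination of loxP-flanked alleles or reporters.

The construct belongs to a toolbox of compact human promoters designed to drive selective, region- or cell-type-restricted expression in the brain, and the expression pattern of this MiniPromoter was characterised in the associated 2010 study. The depositor notes that repository sequencing differs from the supplied full sequence by a few deletions or mismatches in a short region near the start of the sequence. These differences are not known to affect function.
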