Addgene plasmid #29303: pEMS1148
Purpose: Pleiades (Ple) MiniPromoter expression pattern described in Portales-Casamar et al., PNAS, 2010 (PMID: 20807748).
Depositing lab: Elizabeth Simpson. Depositing organization: University of British Columbia. Publication: A regulatory toolbox of MiniPromoters to drive selective expression in the brain. Portales-Casamar E, Swanson DJ, Liu L, de Leeuw CN, Banks KG, Ho Sui SJ, Fulton DL, Ali J, Amirabbasi M, Arenillas DJ, Babyak N, Black SF, Bonaguro RJ, Brauer E, Candido TR, Castellarin M, Chen J, Chen Y, Cheng JC, Chopra V, Docking TR, Dreolini L, D'Souza CA, Flynn EK, Glenn R, Hatakka K, Hearty TG, Imanian B, Jiang S, Khorasan-zadeh S, Komljenovic I, Laprise S, Liao NY, Lim JS, Lithwick S, Liu F, Liu J, Lu M, McConechy M, McLeod AJ, Milisavljevic M, Mis J, O'Connor K, Palma B, Palmquist DL, Schmouth JF, Swanson MI, Tam B, Ticoll A, Turner JL, Varhol R, Vermeulen J, Watkins RF, Wilson G, Wong BK, Wong SH, Wong TY, Yang GS, Ypsilanti AR, Jones SJ, Holt RA, Goldowitz D, Wasserman WW, Simpson EM. Proc Natl Acad Sci U S A. 2010 Sep 21. 107(38):16589-94. 10.1073/pnas.1009158107 PubMed 20807748.
Backbone
  Vector backbone: pEMS1302
  Backbone size w/o insert (bp): 17451
  Vector type: Pleiades Promoter Project [sic, Pleaides Plieades]
Growth in bacteria
  Bacterial resistance: Ampicillin, 100 μg/mL
  Growth temperature: 37°C
  Growth strain: DH5alpha
  Growth instructions: DH10B
  Copy number: High Copy
Gene/Insert
  Gene/Insert name: Ple162 (alt names: PITX3; Pituitary homeobox 3)
  Species: H. sapiens (human)
  Insert size (bp): 3639
  Entrez Gene: PITX3 (a.k.a. ASGD1, ASMD, ASOD, CTPP4, CTRCT11, PTX3)
  Tag / fusion protein: EGFP-Cre-NLS (C terminal on backbone)
  Cloning method: Restriction Enzyme; 5′ cloning site FseI (unknown if destroyed); 3′ cloning site AscI (unknown if destroyed)
  Sequencing primers: 5′ Unknown
Terms and licenses: Academic/Nonprofit Terms; Industry Terms: Not Available to Industry
Depositor comments: Please note that Addgene's sequencing results differ from the full sequence information provided by the depositing laboratory by a few nucleotide deletions or mismatches around bp# 108-136. These discrepancies are not known to affect the function of the plasmid.
How to cite: pEMS1148 was a gift from Elizabeth Simpson (Addgene plasmid # 29303 ; http://n2t.net/addgene:29303 ; RRID:Addgene_29303)
